Addgene plasmid #100693: YCe2052 HC_Kan_DmrC_p9
Purpose: part designed to occupy position 9 of EMMA. Functional category: Dimerization domain
Depositing lab: Yizhi Cai. Depositing organization: University of Edinburgh. Publication: EMMA: An Extensible Mammalian Modular Assembly Toolkit for the Rapid Design and Production of Diverse Expression Vectors. Martella A, Matjusaitis M, Auxillos J, Pollard SM, Cai Y. ACS Synth Biol. 2017 Apr 24. doi: 10.1021/acssynbio.7b00016. PubMed 28418644.
Backbone
  Vector backbone: pSMART HC_Kan
  Vector type: Synthetic Biology
Growth in bacteria
  Bacterial resistance: Kanamycin, 50 μg/mL
  Growth temperature: 37°C
  Growth strain: DH5alpha
  Copy number: High Copy
Gene/Insert
  Gene/Insert name: DmrC
  Species: Synthetic
  Cloning method: Restriction Enzyme; 5′ cloning site Unknown (unknown if destroyed); 3′ cloning site Unknown (unknown if destroyed)
Terms and licenses: Academic/Nonprofit Terms; Industry Terms: Not Available to Industry
Depositor comments: DmrC is a chemically inducible dimerization domain.It dimerizes with DmrA in presence of heterodimerizer. iDimerizeTM Inducible Heterodimer System - Clontech
How to cite: YCe2052 HC_Kan_DmrC_p9 was a gift from Yizhi Cai (Addgene plasmid # 100693 ; http://n2t.net/addgene:100693 ; RRID:Addgene_100693)
