[The description below was written by a language model from this plasmid's Addgene catalogue record and pLannotate feature annotations shown in this document.]
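Description:
YCe2052 HC_Kan_DmrC_p9 is a small (about 2.1 kb) synthetic-biology part plasmid from the EMMA (Extensible Mammalian Modular Assembly) toolkit, built in the pSMART HC_Kan backbone. It is a storage and donor vector for E. coli rather than an expression construct. It replicates from a high-copy ColE1/pUC-type origin and is selected with kanamycin through an aph(3')-Ia aminoglycoside phosphotransferase gene, annotated here as driven by a cat promoter. The backbone elements are flanked by transcription terminators (tonB, T7 early and T3 early). This is typical of pSMART-type vectors, where the terminators insulate the cloned insert from transcription reading in or out of the vector.

The payload is DmrC, a chemically inducible dimerization domain assigned to position 9 of the EMMA assembly scheme. The feature table identifies this roughly 280 bp coding segment as FRB*, the T2098L mutant of the FKBP-rapamycin binding domain of human FRAP, which binds synthetic rapamycin analogues such as AP21967. According to the depositor, DmrC pairs with DmrA in the presence of a heterodimerizer ligand, as in a commercial inducible heterodimer system. No promoter, polyadenylation signal or other mammalian regulatory element accompanies the domain in this plasmid; those functions come from other parts of the toolkit. The cloning sites flanking the insert are listed as unknown.

The plasmid is used as a modular building block. The DmrC part is combined with parts for other EMMA positions to assemble mammalian expression vectors in which a protein of interest is fused to the domain, allowing ligand-controlled association with a DmrA-tagged partner.
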