Features (pLannotate 1.2.2; 7 found; start..end, strand, type, name):
     36..67      +  terminator     tonB terminator: bidirectional E. coli tonB-P14 transcription terminator
     68..170     +  promoter       cat promoter: promoter of the E. coli cat gene encoding chloramphenicol acetyltransferase
    171..984     +  CDS            KanR (fragment): aminoglycoside phosphotransferase; aph(3')-Ia; confers resistance to kanamycin in bacteria or G418 (Geneticin®) in eukaryotes
   1007..1034    +  terminator     T7Te terminator: phage T7 early transcription terminator
   1046..1633    -  rep_origin     ori: high-copy-number ColE1/pMB1/pBR322/pUC origin of replication
   1655..1684    -  terminator     T3Te terminator: phage T3 early transcription terminator
   1775..2053    -  CDS            FRB*: T2098L mutant of FKBP-rapamycin binding domain of human FRAP binds synthetic ligands such as AP21967
>Addgene plasmid #100693 | YCe2052 HC_Kan_DmrC_p9 | addgene full sequence | sequence record 192916 | Addgene NGS Result
GACCATTTAAATCATACCTGACCTCCATAGCAGAAAGTCAAAAGCCTCCGACCGGAGGCTTTTGACTTGA
TCGGCACGTAAGAGGTTCCAACTTTCACCATAATGAAATAAGATCACTACCGGGCGTATTTTTTGAGTTA
TCGAGATTTTCAGGAGCTAAGGAAGCTAAAATGAGCCATATTCAACGGGAAACGTCTTGCTCGAGGCCGC
GATTAAATTCCAACATGGATGCTGATTTATATGGGTATAAATGGGCTCGCGATAATGTCGGGCAATCAGG
TGCGACAATCTATCGATTGTATGGGAAGCCCGATGCGCCAGAGTTGTTTCTGAAACATGGCAAAGGTAGC
GTTGCCAATGATGTTACAGATGAGATGGTCAGGCTAAACTGGCTGACGGAATTTATGCCTCTTCCGACCA
TCAAGCATTTTATCCGTACTCCTGATGATGCATGGTTACTCACCACTGCGATCCCAGGGAAAACAGCATT
CCAGGTATTAGAAGAATATCCTGATTCAGGTGAAAATATTGTTGATGCGCTGGCAGTGTTCCTGCGCCGG
TTGCATTCGATTCCTGTTTGTAATTGTCCTTTTAACGGCGATCGCGTATTTCGTCTCGCTCAGGCGCAAT
CACGAATGAATAACGGTTTGGTTGGTGCGAGTGATTTTGATGACGAGCGTAATGGCTGGCCTGTTGAACA
AGTCTGGAAAGAAATGCATAAGCTTTTGCCATTCTCACCGGATTCAGTCGTCACTCATGGTGATTTCTCA
CTTGATAACCTTATTTTTGACGAGGGGAAATTAATAGGTTGTATTGATGTTGGACGAGTCGGAATCGCAG
ACCGATACCAGGATCTTGCCATCCTATGGAACTGCCTCGGTGAGTTTTCTCCTTCATTACAGAAACGGCT
TTTTCAAAAATATGGTATTGATAATCCTGATATGAATAAATTGCAGTTTCACTTGATGCTCGATGAGTTT
TTCTGAGGGCCCAAATGTAATCACCTGGCTCACCTTCGGGTGGGCCTTTCTGCGTTGCTGGCGTTTTTCC
ATAGGCTCCGCCCCCCTGACGAGCATCACAAAAATCGATGCTCAAGTCAGAGGTGGCGAAACCCGACAGG
ACTATAAAGATACCAGGCGTTTCCCCCTGGAAGCTCCCTCGTGCGCTCTCCTGTTCCGACCCTGCCGCTT
ACCGGATACCTGTCCGCCTTTCTCCCTTCGGGAAGCGTGGCGCTTTCTCATAGCTCACGCTGTAGGTATC
TCAGTTCGGTGTAGGTCGTTCGCTCCAAGCTGGGCTGTGTGCACGAACCCCCCGTTCAGCCCGACCGCTG
CGCCTTATCCGGTAACTATCGTCTTGAGTCCAACCCGGTAAGACACGACTTATCGCCACTGGCAGCAGCC
ACTGGTAACAGGATTAGCAGAGCGAGGTATGTAGGCGGTGCTACAGAGTTCTTGAAGTGGTGGCCTAACT
ACGGCTACACTAGAAGAACAGTATTTGGTATCTGCGCTCTGCTGAAGCCAGTTACCTCGGAAAAAGAGTT
GGTAGCTCTTGATCCGGCAAACAAACCACCGCTGGTAGCGGTGGTTTTTTTGTTTGCAAGCAGCAGATTA
CGCGCAGAAAAAAAGGATCTCAAGAAGATCCTTTGATTTTCTACCGAAGAAAGGCCCACCCGTGAAGGTG
AGCCAGTGAGTTGATTGCAGTCCAGTTACGCTGGAGTCTGAGGCTCGTCCTGAATGATATCAAGCTTGAA
TTCGTTCGTCTCGAGCAGTTATTACTTTGAGATTCGTCGGAACACATGATAATAGAGGTCCCAGGCTTGG
AGGAGGTCCTTGACATTCCCTGATTTCATGTACTTCCTGCACCACTCTTGGGCCTCCATTAAATCTCGAC
CATAGGCCTGATTAAAGGATGTTTCCTTCAGAGTCTGGGGGCCCCGTTCCATCATAGCATGCAAGGGCTC
CAGCACCTCAAACATGCCTTTCACGTTCCTTTCCCCAAAGTACAAACGAGATGCCTCTTCCAGGCCTTCA
TGCCACATCTCATGCCAGAGGATGGACGCCGAGACGTGACGAATTCTCTAGATATCGCTCAATACT
